>Addgene plasmid #203587 | pACRISPR-KM | addgene full sequence | sequence record 401033 | Addgene NGS Result
GGGT
[37 nt withheld, positions 5-41]
AAAGAACGTGGACTCCAACGTCAAAGG
[49 nt withheld, positions 69-117]
T
[91 nt withheld, positions 119-209]
G
[124 nt withheld, positions 211-334]
CCATTCGCCATTCAGGCTGCGCAACTGTTGGGAAGGGCGATCGGTGCGGGCCTCTTCGCTATTACGCCAG
CTGGCGAAAGGGGGATGTGCTGCAAGGCGATTAAGTTGGGTAACGCCAGGGTTTTCCCAGTCACGACGTT
GTAAAACGACGGCCAGTGAATTGTAATACGACTCACTATAGGGCGAATTCGAGCTCGGTACCCGGGGATC
CCGGCATCAGAGCAGATTGTACTGAGAGTGCACCATAATCGGCATTTTCTTTTGCGTTTTTATTTGTTAA
CTGTTAATTGTCCTTGTTCAAGGATGCTGTCTTTGACAACAGATGTTTTCTTGCCTTTGATGTTCAGCAG
GAAGCTAGGCGCAAACGTTGATTGTTTGTCTGCGTAGAATCCTCTGTTTGTCATATAGCTTGTAATCACG
ACATTGTTTCCTTTCGCTTGAGGTACAGCGAAGTGTGAGTAAGTAAAGGTTACATCGTTAGGATCAAGAT
CCATTTTTAACACAAGGCCAGTTTTGTTCAGCGGCTTGTATGGGCCAGTTAAAGAATTAGAAACATAACC
AAGCATGTAAATATCGTTAGACGTAATGCCGTCAATCGTCATTTTTGATCCGCGGGAGTCAGTGAACAGA
TACCATTTGCCGTTCATTTTAAAGACGTTCGCGCGTTCAATTTCATCTGTTACTGTGTTAGATGCAATCA
GCGGTTTCATCACTTTTTTCAGTGTGTAATCATCGTTTAGCTCAATCATACCGAGAGCGCCGTTTGCTAA
CTCAGCCGTGCGTTTTTTATCGCTTTGCAGAAGTTTTTGACTTTCTTGACGGAAGAATGATGTGCTTTTG
CCATAGTATGCTTTGTTAAATAAAGATTCTTCGCCTTGGTAGCCATCTTCAGTTCCAGTGTTTGCTTCAA
ATACTAAGTATTTGTGGCCTTTATCTTCTACGTAGTGAGGATCTCTCAGCGTATGGTTGTCGCCTGAGCT
GTAGTTGCCTTCATCGATGAACTGCTGTACATTTTGATACGTTTTTCCGTCACCGTCAAAGATTGATTTA
TAATCCTCTACACCGTTGATGTTCAAAGAGCTGTCTGATGCTGATACGTTAACTTGTGCAGTTGTCAGTG
TTTGTTTGCCGTAATGTTTACCGGAGAAATCAGTGTAGAATAAACGGATTTTTCCGTCAGATGTAAATGT
GGCTGAACCTGACCATTCTTGTGTTTGGTCTTTTAGGATAGAATCATTTGCATCGAATTTGTCGCTGTCT
TTAAAGACGCGGCCAGCGTTTTTCCAGCTGTCAATAGAAGTTTCGCCGACTTTTTGATAGAACATGTAAA
TCGATGTGTCATCCGCATTTTTAGGATCTCCGGCTAATGCAAAGACGATGTGGTAGCCGTGATAGTTTGC
GACAGTGCCGTCAGCGTTTTGTAATGGCCAGCTGTCCCAAACGTCCAGGCCTTTTGCAGAAGAGATATTT
TTAATTGTGGACGAATCGAACTCAGGAACTTGATATTTTTCATTTTTTTGCTGTTCAGGGATTTGCAGCA
TATCATGGCGTGTAATATGGGAAATGCCGTATGTTTCCTTATATGGCTTTTGGTTCGTTTCTTTCGCAAA
CGCTTGAGTTGCGCCTCCTGCCAGCAGTGCGGTAGTAAAGGTTAATACTGTTGCTTGTTTTGCAAACTTT
TTGATGTTCATCGTTCATGTCTCCTTTTTTATGTACTGTGTTAGCGGTCTGCTTCTTCCAGCCCTCCTGT
TTGAAGATGGCAAGTTAGTTACGCACAATAAAAAAAGACCTAAAATATGTAAGGGGTGACGCCAAAGTAT
ACACTTTGCCCTTTACACATTTTAGGTCTTGCCTGCTTTATCAGTAACAAACCCGCGCGATTTACTTTTC
GACCTCATTCTATTAGACTCTCGTTTGGATTGCAACTGGTCTATTTTCCTCTTTTGTTTGATAGAAAATC
ATAAAAGGATTTGCAGACTACGGGCCTAAAGAACTAAAAAATCTATCTGTTTCTTTTCATTCTCTGTATT
TTTTATAGTTTCTGTTGCATGGGCATAAAGTTGCGTCGACGCCTTGCTCAAATTGGAATCAGGTTTGTGC
CAATACCAGTAGAAACAGACGAAGAATCCATGGCGGCCGCTGTCATGGGCCCTTGACAATTAATCATCCG
GCTCGTATAATGTGTGGCGAGACCATTGGTCTCAGTTTTAGAGCTAGAAATAGCAAGTTAAAATAAGGCT
AGTCCGTTATCAACTTGAAAAAGTGGCACCGAGTCGGTGCTTTTTTTGAGATCTGTCCATACCCATGGTC
TAGAATGCTCGAGACTTTTCATACTCCCGCCATTCAGAAGCTTGAGTATTCTATAGTGTCACCTAAATAG
CTTGGCGTAATCATGGTCATAGCTGTTTCCTGTGTGAAATTGTTATCCGCTCACAATTCCACACAACATA
CGAGCCGGAAGCATAAAGTGTAAAGCCTGGGGTGCCTAATGAGTGAGCTAACTCACATTAATTGCGTTGC
GCTCACTGCCCGCTTTCCAGTCGGGAAACCTGTCGTGCCAGAATTCTTGAAGACGAAAGGATGTCAGCTA
CTGGGCTATCTGGACAAGGGAAAACGCAAGCGCAAAGAGAAAGCAGGTAGCTTGCAGTGGGCTTACATGG
CGATAGCTAGACTGGGCGGTTTTATGGACAGCAAGCGAACCGGAATTGCCAGCTGGGGCGCCCTCTGGTA
AGGTTGGGAAGCCCTGCAAAGTAAACTGGATGGCTTTCTTGCCGCCAAGGATCTGATGGCGCAGGGGATC
AAGATCTGATCAAGAGACAGGATGAGGATCGTTTCGCATGATTGAACAAGATGGATTGCACGCAGGTTCT
CCGGCCGCTTGGGTGGAGAGGCTATTCGGCTATGACTGGGCACAACAGACAATCGGCTGCTCTGATGCCG
CCGTGTTCCGGCTGTCAGCGCAGGGGCGCCCGGTTCTTTTTGTCAAGACCGACCTGTCCGGTGCCCTGAA
TGAACTCCAAGACGAGGCAGCGCGGCTATCGTGGCTGGCCACGACGGGCGTTCCTTGCGCAGCTGTGCTC
GACGTTGTCACTGAAGCGGGAAGGGACTGGCTGCTATTGGGCGAAGTGCCGGGGCAGGATCTCCTGTCAT
CTCACCTTGCTCCTGCCGAGAAAGTATCCATCATGGCTGATGCAATGCGGCGGCTGCATACGCTTGATCC
GGCTACCTGCCCATTCGACCACCAAGCGAAACATCGCATCGAGCGAGCACGTACTCGGATGGAAGCCGGT
CTTGTCGATCAGGATGATCTGGACGAAGAGCATCAGGGGCTCGCGCCAGCCGAACTGTTCGCCAGGCTCA
AGGCGCGGATGCCCGACGGCGAGGATCTCGTCGTGACCCATGGCGATGCCTGCTTGCCGAATATCATGGT
GGAAAATGGCCGCTTTTCTGGATTCATCGACTGTGGCCGGCTGGGTGTGGCGGACCGCTATCAGGACATA
GCGTTGGCTACCCGTGATATTGCTGAAGAGCTTGGCGGCGAATGGGCTGACCGCTTCCTCGTGCTTTACG
GTATCGCCGCTCCCGATTCGCAGCGCATCGCCTTCTATCGCCTTCTTGACGAGTTCTTCTGAGCGGGACT
CTGGGGTTCGAAATGACACCGGTCTTAGCCCCTCCCCTTGGTGTCCAACCGCTCTGTAGGCCTCTCAGGC
GCCGCTGGTGCCGCTGGTTGGACGCCAAGGGTGAATCCGCCTCGATACCCTGATTACTCGCTTCCTGCGC
CCTCTCAGGCGGCGATAGGGGACTGGTAAAACGGGGATTGCCCAGACGCCTCCCCCGCCCCTTCAGGGGC
ACAAATGCGGCCCCAACGGGGCCACGTAGTGGTGCGTTTTTTGCGTTTCCACCCTTTTCTTCCTTTTCCC
TTTTAAACCTTTTAGGACGTCTACAGGCCACGTAATCCGTGGCCTGTAGAGTTTAAAAAGGGACGGATTT
GTTGCCATTAAGGGACGGATTTGTTGTTAAGAAGGGACGGATTTGTTGTTGTAAAGGGACGGATTTGTTG
TATTGTGGGACGCAGATACAGTGTCCCCTTATACACAAGGAATGTCGAACGTGGCCTCACCCCCAATGGT
TTACAAAAGCAATGCCCTGGTCGAGGCCGCGTATCGCCTCAGTGTTCAGGAACAGCGGATCGTTCTGGCC
TGTATTAGCCAGGTGAAGAGGAGCGAGCCTGTCACCGATGAAGTGATGTATTCAGTGACGGCGGAGGACA
TAGCGACGATGGCGGGTGTCCCTATCGAATCTTCCTACAACCAGCTCAAAGAAGCGGCCCTGCGCCTGAA
ACGGCGGGAAGTCCGGTTAACCCAAGAGCCCAATGGCAAGGGGAAAAGACCGAGTGTGATGATTACCGGC
TGGGTGCAAACAATCATCTACCGGGAGGGTGAGGGCCGTGTAGAACTCAGGTTCACCAAAGACATGCTGC
CGTACCTGACGGAACTCACCAAACAGTTCACCAAATACGCCTTGGCTGACGTGGCCAAGATGGACAGCAC
CCACGCGATCAGGCTTTACGAGCTGCTCATGCAATGGGACAGCATCGGCCAGCGCGAAATAGAAATTGAC
CAGCTGCGAAAGTGGTTTCAACTGGAAGGCCGGTATCCCTCGATCAAGGACTTCAAGTTGCGAGTGCTTG
ATCCAGCCGTGACGCAGATCAACGAGCACAGCCCGCTACAGGTGGAGTGGGCGCAGCGAAAGACCGGGCG
CAAGGTCACACATCTGTTGTTCAGTTTTGGACCGAAGAAGCCCGCCAAGGCGGTGGGTAAGGCCCCAGCG
AAGCGCAAGGCCGGGAAGATTTCAGATGCTGAGATCGCGAAACAGGCTCGCCCTGGTGAGACATGGGAAG
CGGCCCGCGCTCGACTAACCCAGATGCCGCTTGCGCAAACTATTAACTGGCGAACTACTTACTCTAGCTT
CCCGGCAACAATTAATAGACTGGATGGAGGCGGATAAAGTTGCAGGACCACTTCTGCGCTCGGCCCTTCC
GGCTGGCTGGTTTATTGCTGATAAATCTGGAGCCGGTGAGCGTGGGTCTCGCGGTATCATTGCAGCACTG
GGGCCAGATGGTAAGCCCTCCCGTATCGTAGTTATCTACACGACGGGGAGTCAGGCAACTATGGATGAAC
GAAATAGACAGATCGCTGAGATAGGTGCCTCACTGATTAAGCATTGGTAACTGTCAGACCAAGTTTACTC
ATATATACTTTAGATTGATTTAAAACTTCATTTTTAATTTAAAAGGATCTAGGTGAAGATCCTTTTTGAT
AATCTCATGACCAAAATCCCTTAACGTGAGTTTTCGTTCCACTGAGCGTCAGACCCCGTAGAAAAGATCA
AAGGATCTTCTTGAGATCCTTTTTTTCTGCGCGTAATCTGCTGCTTGCAAACAAAAAAACCACCGCTACC
AGCGGTGGTTTGTTTGCCGGATCAAGAGCTACCAACTCTTTTTCCGAAGGTAACTGGCTTCAGCAGAGCG
CAGATACCAAATACTGTCCTTCTAGTGTAGCCGTAGTTAGGCCACCACTTCAAGAACTCTGTAGCACCGC
CTACATACCTCGCTCTGCTAATCCTGTTACCAGTGGCTGCTGCCAGTGGCGATAAGTCGTGTCTTACCGG
GTTGGACTCAAGACGATAGTTACCGGATAAGGCGCAGCGGTCGGGCTGAACGGGGGGTTCGTGCACACAG
CCCAGCTTGGAGCGAACGACCTACACCGAACTGAGATACCTACAGCGTGAGCTATGAGAAAGCGCCACGC
TTCCCGAAGGGAGAAAGGCGGACAGGTATCCGGTAAGCGGCAGGGTCGGAACAGGAGAGCGCACGAGGGA
GCTTCCAGGGGGAAACGCCTGGTATCTTTATAGTCCTGTCGGGTTTCGCCACCTCTGACTTGAGCGTCGA
TTTTTGTGATGCTCGTCAGGGGGGCGGAGCCTATGGAAAAACGCCAGCAACGCGGCCTTTTTACGGTTCC
TGGCCTTTTGCTGGCCTTTTGCTCACATGTTCTTTCCTGCGTTATCCCCTGATTCTGTGGATAACCGTAT
TACCGCCTTTGAGTGAGCTGATACCGCTCGCCGCAGCCGAACGACCGAGCGCAGCGAGTCAGTGAGCGAG
GAAGCGGAAGAGCGCCTGATGCGGTATTTTCTCCTTACGCATCTGTGCGGTATTTCACACCGCACAGATG
CGTAAGGAGAAAATACCGCATCAGGAAATTGTAAGCGTTAATATTTTGTTAAAATTCGCGTTAAATTTTT
GTTAAATCAGCTCATTTTTTAACCAATAGGCCGAAATCGGCAAAATCCCTTATAAATCAAAAGAATAGAC
CGAGATA
Features (pLannotate 1.2.2; 22 found; start..end, strand, type, name):
    338..495     -  CDS            lacZα (fragment): LacZα fragment of β-galactosidase; lacZ fragment
    498..516     +  promoter       T7 promoter: promoter for bacteriophage T7 RNA polymerase
    519..545     +  misc_feature   MCS (fragment): pUC18/19 multiple cloning site
    546..581     +  misc_feature   bom (fragment): basis of mobility region from pBR322
    607..2025    -  CDS            sacB: SACB_BACSU - Experimental evidence at protein level: Swiss-Prot protein existence level 1. From Bacillus subtilis (strain 168).
   2026..2398    -  promoter       sacB promoter (fragment): sacR; sacB promoter and control region
   2405..2446    +  terminator     λ tL3 terminator (fragment): transcription terminator tL3 from phage λ
   2487..2516    +  promoter       trc promoter: strong E. coli promoter; hybrid between the trp and lac UV5 promoters
   2539..2614    +  misc_RNA       gRNA scaffold: guide RNA scaffold for the Streptococcus pyogenes CRISPR/Cas9 system
   2694..2712    -  promoter       SP6 promoter: promoter for bacteriophage SP6 RNA polymerase
   2754..2770    -  protein_bind   lac operator: The lac repressor binds to the lac operator to inhibit transcription in E. coli. This inhibition can be relieved by adding lactose or isopropyl-β-D-thiogalactopyranoside (IPTG). lac repressor encoded by lacI
   2778..2808    -  promoter       lac promoter: promoter for the E. coli lac operon
   2823..2844    -  protein_bind   CAP binding site: CAP binding activates transcription in the presence of cAMP. E. coli catabolite activator protein
   2857..2895    -  CDS            lacI (fragment): lac repressor; lacI; The lac repressor binds to the lac operator to inhibit transcription in E. coli. This inhibition can be relieved by adding lactose or isopropyl-β-D-thiogalactopyranoside (IPTG).
   2916..3140    +  CDS            tnpA (fragment): TN5P_ECOLX - Also known as tnp. Experimental evidence at protein level: Swiss-Prot protein existence level 1. Mediates transposition of transposon Tn5 by a 'cut and paste' mechanism. First, the monomeric transposase binds the 19 bp inverted DNA repeats flanking the transposon. Then, dimerization of the DNA- bound transposase creates a synaptic DNA complex. After nicking of the first DNA strand, excision of the transposon proceeds through a series of intermediates. The transposase then mediates the insertion of the transposon at a new site by strand transfer. The activity of the wild- type tran
   3172..3963    +  CDS            neo: KKA2_KLEPN - Also known as kan, nptII. Experimental evidence at protein level: Swiss-Prot protein existence level 1. Resistance to kanamycin, neomycin, paromomycin, ribostamycin, butirosin and gentamicin B. From Klebsiella pneumoniae.
   4080..4431    -  rep_origin     pRO1600 oriV: broad-host-range origin of replication from Pseudomonas aeruginosa plasmid pRO1600; requires the pRO1600 Rep protein for replication (West et al., 1994)
   4445..5265    +  CDS            pRO1600 Rep (fragment): replication protein for the broad-host-range plasmid pRO1600 from Pseudomonas aeruginosa&nbsp
   5265..5563    +  CDS            bla(M) (fragment): β-lactamase lacking the signal sequence; bla(M); allows cytosolic expression of β-lactamase
   5735..6323    +  rep_origin     ori: high-copy-number ColE1/pMB1/pBR322/pUC origin of replication
   6509..6558    -  misc_feature   bom (fragment): basis of mobility region from pBR322
   6617..334     -  rep_origin     f1 ori (across the origin) (sequence partly withheld): f1 bacteriophage origin of replication; arrow indicates direction of (+) strand synthesis
