[The description below was written by a language model from this plasmid's Addgene catalogue record and pLannotate feature annotations shown in this document.]
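Description:
pACRISPR-KM is an empty-backbone bacterial sgRNA expression plasmid for CRISPR/Cas9 genome editing in Burkholderia, built on the earlier pACRISPR vector. As the name suggests, it is a kanamycin-selectable version. The annotated 6.7 kb sequence carries an intact neo (nptII) aminoglycoside phosphotransferase gene next to a fragment of Tn5 transposase, which presumably came along with the resistance cassette. Only a partial β-lactamase fragment remains, consistent with replacement or disruption of an ampicillin marker, although the record does not describe how the plasmid was constructed. Two replication systems are present. A high-copy ColE1/pUC-type origin supports propagation in E. coli, while the pRO1600 oriV and its Rep protein (annotated as a fragment) provide broad-host-range replication in non-enteric Gram-negative hosts. An f1 origin and short bom remnants are also annotated.

The functional payload is a trc promoter positioned just upstream of the Streptococcus pyogenes Cas9 guide RNA scaffold. The short gap between them is presumably where a target-specific spacer is cloned, and the catalogue lists restriction enzyme cloning as the method. No guide sequence, Cas9 gene or repair template is annotated, so the nuclease must be supplied from another construct, and any homology arms would have to be added by the user. The plasmid also carries Bacillus subtilis sacB with its native promoter region. This gene confers sucrose sensitivity in Gram-negative bacteria and allows counterselection to cure the plasmid after editing. Other annotated elements are a λ tL3 terminator fragment upstream of the trc promoter, T7 and SP6 promoters, and remnants of a lacZα/lac promoter cloning region with a partial multiple cloning site.
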