Addgene plasmid #203587: pACRISPR-KM
Purpose: (Empty Backbone) A sgRNA expression plasmid for genome editing in Burkholderia
Depositing lab: Leonilde Moreira. Depositing organization: Instituto Superior Tecnico. Publication: Genomic editing in Burkholderia multivorans by CRISPR/Cas9. Ferreira MR, Queiroga V, Moreira LM. Appl Environ Microbiol. 2024 Feb 21;90(2):e0225023. doi: 10.1128/aem.02250-23. Epub 2024 Feb 2. PubMed 38299816.
Backbone
  Vector backbone: pACRISPR
  Backbone manufacturer: This was built on the plasmid pACRISPR (addgene reference:#113348) from Quanjiang Ji
  Vector type: Bacterial Expression
Growth in bacteria
  Bacterial resistance: Kanamycin, 50 μg/mL
  Growth temperature: 37°C
  Growth strain: DH5alpha
  Copy number: High Copy
Gene/Insert
  Cloning method: Restriction Enzyme
Terms and licenses: Academic/Nonprofit Terms; Industry Terms: Not Available to Industry
How to cite: pACRISPR-KM was a gift from Leonilde Moreira (Addgene plasmid # 203587 ; http://n2t.net/addgene:203587 ; RRID:Addgene_203587)
